>Addgene plasmid #144033 | TFORF2511 | addgene full sequence | sequence record 400520 | Addgene NGS Result
TTAATGTAGTCTTATGCAATACTCTTGTAGTCTTGCAACATGGTAACGATGAGTTAGCAACATGCCTTAC
AAGGAGAGAAAAAGCACCGTGCATGCCGATTGGTGGAAGTAAGGTGGTACGATCGTGCCTTATTAGGAAG
GCAACAGACGGGTCTGACATGGATTGGACGAACCACTGAATTGCCGCATTGCAGAGATATTGTATTTAAG
TGCCTAGCTCGATACATAAACGGGTCTCTCTGGTTAGACCAGATCTGAGCCTGGGAGCTCTCTGGCTAAC
TAGGGAACCCACTGCTTAAGCCTCAATAAAGCTTGCCTTGAGTGCTTCAAGTAGTGTGTGCCCGTCTGTT
GTGTGACTCTGGTAACTAGAGATCCCTCAGACCCTTTTAGTCAGTGTGGAAAATCTCTAGCAGTGGCGCC
CGAACAGGGACTTGAAAGCGAAAGGGAAACCAGAGGAGCTCTCTCGACGCAGGACTCGGCTTGCTGAAGC
GCGCACGGCAAGAGGCGAGGGGCGGCGACTGGTGAGTACGCCAAAAATTTTGACTAGCGGAGGCTAGAAG
GAGAGAGATGGGTGCGAGAGCGTCAGTATTAAGCGGGGGAGAATTAGATCGCGATGGGAAAAAATTCGGT
TAAGGCCAGGGGGAAAGAAAAAATATAAATTAAAACATATAGTATGGGCAAGCAGGGAGCTAGAACGATT
CGCAGTTAATCCTGGCCTGTTAGAAACATCAGAAGGCTGTAGACAAATACTGGGACAGCTACAACCATCC
CTTCAGACAGGATCAGAAGAACTTAGATCATTATATAATACAGTAGCAACCCTCTATTGTGTGCATCAAA
GGATAGAGATAAAAGACACCAAGGAAGCTTTAGACAAGATAGAGGAAGAGCAAAACAAAAGTAAGACCAC
CGCACAGCAAGCGGCCGCTGATCTTCAGACCTGGAGGAGGAGATATGAGGGACAATTGGAGAAGTGAATT
ATATAAATATAAAGTAGTAAAAATTGAACCATTAGGAGTAGCACCCACCAAGGCAAAGAGAAGAGTGGTG
CAGAGAGAAAAAAGAGCAGTGGGAATAGGAGCTTTGTTCCTTGGGTTCTTGGGAGCAGCAGGAAGCACTA
TGGGCGCAGCGTCAATGACGCTGACGGTACAGGCCAGACAATTATTGTCTGGTATAGTGCAGCAGCAGAA
CAATTTGCTGAGGGCTATTGAGGCGCAACAGCATCTGTTGCAACTCACAGTCTGGGGCATCAAGCAGCTC
CAGGCAAGAATCCTGGCTGTGGAAAGATACCTAAAGGATCAACAGCTCCTGGGGATTTGGGGTTGCTCTG
GAAAACTCATTTGCACCACTGCTGTGCCTTGGAATGCTAGTTGGAGTAATAAATCTCTGGAACAGATTTG
GAATCACACGACCTGGATGGAGTGGGACAGAGAAATTAACAATTACACAAGCTTAATACACTCCTTAATT
GAAGAATCGCAAAACCAGCAAGAAAAGAATGAACAAGAATTATTGGAATTAGATAAATGGGCAAGTTTGT
GGAATTGGTTTAACATAACAAATTGGCTGTGGTATATAAAATTATTCATAATGATAGTAGGAGGCTTGGT
AGGTTTAAGAATAGTTTTTGCTGTACTTTCTATAGTGAATAGAGTTAGGCAGGGATATTCACCATTATCG
TTTCAGACCCACCTCCCAACCCCGAGGGGACCCATGCATTGCATCTCAATTAGTCAGCAACCAGGTGTGG
AAAGTCCCCAGGCTCCCCAGCAGGCAGAAGTATGCAAAGCATGCGTCTCAATTAGTCAGCAACCATAGTC
CCGCCCCTAACTCCGCCCATCCCGCCCCTAACTCCGCCCAGTTCCGCCCATTCTCCGCCCCATGGCTGAC
TAATTTTTTTTATTTATGCAGAGGCCGAGGCCGCCTCGGCCTCTGAGCTATTCCAGAAGTAGTGAGGAGG
CTTTTTTGGAGGCCTAGGCTTTTGCAAAAAGCTTTCTAGAGGTACCACCGGAGCTTACCATGACCGAGTA
CAAGCCCACGGTGCGCCTCGCCACCCGCGACGACGTCCCCAGGGCCGTACGCACCCTCGCCGCCGCGTTC
GCCGACTACCCCGCCACGCGCCACACCGTCGATCCGGACCGCCACATCGAGCGGGTCACCGAGCTGCAAG
AACTCTTCCTCACGCGCGTCGGGCTCGACATCGGCAAGGTGTGGGTCGCGGACGACGGCGCCGCCGTGGC
GGTCTGGACCACGCCGGAGAGCGTCGAAGCGGGGGCGGTGTTCGCCGAGATCGGCCCGCGCATGGCCGAG
TTGAGCGGTTCCCGGCTGGCCGCGCAGCAACAGATGGAAGGCCTCCTGGCGCCGCACCGGCCCAAGGAGC
CCGCGTGGTTCCTGGCCACCGTCGGCGTCTCGCCCGACCACCAGGGCAAGGGTCTGGGCAGCGCCGTCGT
GCTCCCCGGAGTGGAGGCGGCCGAGCGCGCCGGGGTGCCCGCCTTCCTGGAGACCTCCGCGCCCCGCAAC
CTCCCCTTCTACGAGCGGCTCGGCTTCACCGTCACCGCCGACGTCGAGGTGCCCGAAGGACCGCGCACCT
GGTGCATGACCCGCAAGCCCGGTGCCAGTTAACGAATTCTAGATCTTGAGACAAATGGCAGTATTCATCC
ACAATTTTAAAAGAAAAGGGGGGATTGGGGGGTACAGTGCAGGGGAAAGAATAGTAGACATAATAGCAAC
AGACATACAAACTAAAGAATTACAAAAACAAATTACAAAAATTCAAAATTTTCGGGTTTATTACAGGGAC
AGCAGAGATCCACTTTGGCGCCGGCTCGAGGCCTGCAGGTGCAAAGATGGATAAAGTTTTAAACAGAGAG
GAATCTTTGCAGCTAATGGACCTTCTAGGTCTTGAAAGGAGTGGGAATTGGCTCCGGTGCCCGTCAGTGG
GCAGAGCGCACATCGCCCACAGTCCCCGAGAAGTTGGGGGGAGGGGTCGGCAATTGAACCGGTGCCTAGA
GAAGGTGGCGCGGGGTAAACTGGGAAAGTGATGTCGTGTACTGGCTCCGCCTTTTTCCCGAGGGTGGGGG
AGAACCGTATATAAGTGCAGTAGTCGCCGTGAACGTTCTTTTTCGCAACGGGTTTGCCGCCAGAACACAG
GTAAGTGCCGTGTGTGGTTCCCGCGGGCCTGGCCTCTTTACGGGTTATGGCCCTTGCGTGCCTTGAATTA
CTTCCACCTGGCTGCAGTACGTGATTCTTGATCCCGAGCTTCGGGTTGGAAGTGGGTGGGAGAGTTCGAG
GCCTTGCGCTTAAGGAGCCCCTTCGCCTCGTGCTTGAGTTGAGGCCTGGCCTGGGCGCTGGGGCCGCCGC
GTGCGAATCTGGTGGCACCTTCGCGCCTGTCTCGCTGCTTTCGATAAGTCTCTAGCCATTTAAAATTTTT
GATGACCTGCTGCGACGCTTTTTTTCTGGCAAGATAGTCTTGTAAATGCGGGCCAAGATCTGCACACTGG
TATTTCGGTTTTTGGGGCCGCGGGCGGCGACGGGGCCCGTGCGTCCCAGCGCACATGTTCGGCGAGGCGG
GGCCTGCGAGCGCGGCCACCGAGAATCGGACGGGGGTAGTCTCAAGCTGGCCGGCCTGCTCTGGTGCCTG
GCCTCGCGCCGCCGTGTATCGCCCCGCCCTGGGCGGCAAGGCTGGCCCGGTCGGCACCAGTTGCGTGAGC
GGAAAGATGGCCGCTTCCCGGCCCTGCTGCAGGGAGCTCAAAATGGAGGACGCGGCGCTCGGGAGAGCGG
GCGGGTGAGTCACCCACACAAAGGAAAAGGGCCTTTCCGTCCTCAGCCGTCGCTTCATGTGACTCCACGG
AGTACCGGGCGCCGTCCAGGCACCTCGATTAGTTCTCGAGCTTTTGGAGTACGTCGTCTTTAGGTTGGGG
GGAGGGGTTTTATGCGATGGAGTTTCCCCACACTGAGTGGGTGGAGACTGAAGTTAGGCCAGCTTGGCAC
TTGATGTAATTCTCCTTGGAATTTGCCCTTTTTGAGTTTGGATCTTGGTTCATTCTCAAGCCTCAGACAG
TGGTTCAAAGTTTTTTTCTTCCATTTCAGGTGTCGTGAGGCTAGCACCGCCACCATGGCTGCCGCCGGGG
CCAGGCCTGTGGAGCTGGGCTTCGCCGAGTCGGCGCCGGCGTGGCGACTGCGCAGCGAGCAGTTCCCCAG
CAAGGTGGGCGGGCGGCCGGCATGGCTGGGCGCGGCCGGGCTGCCGGGGCCCCAGGCCCTGGCCTGCGAG
CTGTGCGGCCGCCCGCTCTCCTTCCTGCTGCAGGTGTATGCGCCGCTGCCTGGCCGCCCGGACGCCTTCC
ACCGCTGCATCTTCCTCTTCTGCTGCCGCGAGCAGCCGTGCTGTGCCGGCCTGCGAGTTTTTAGGAATCA
ACTACCCAGGAAAAACGATTTTTACTCATATGAGCCACCTTCTGAGAATCCTCCCCCAGAAACAGGAGAA
TCAGTGTGTCTCCAGCTTAAGTCTGGTGCTCATCTCTGCAGGGTTTGTGGCTGTTTAGGCCCCAAAACGT
GCTCCAGATGCCACAAAGCATATTACTGCAGCAAGGAGCATCAGACCCTAGACTGGAGATTGGGACATAA
GCAGGCTTGTGCACAACCAGATCATCTGGACCATATAATTCCAGACCACAACTTCCTTTTTCCAGAATTT
GAAATTGTAATAGAAACAGAAGATGAGATTATGCCTGAGGTTGTGGAAAAGGAAGATTACTCAGAGATTA
TAGGGAGCATGGGGATATAGTAATGAACTAGTCCGTAACTTGAAAGTATTTCGATTTCTTGGCTTTATAT
ATCTTGTGGAAAGGACGAACGCAGCTAACGATTCCAAGAGGGACGCGTTAAGTCGACAATCAACCTCTGG
ATTACAAAATTTGTGAAAGATTGACTGGTATTCTTAACTATGTTGCTCCTTTTACGCTATGTGGATACGC
TGCTTTAATGCCTTTGTATCATGCTATTGCTTCCCGTATGGCTTTCATTTTCTCCTCCTTGTATAAATCC
TGGTTGCTGTCTCTTTATGAGGAGTTGTGGCCCGTTGTCAGGCAACGTGGCGTGGTGTGCACTGTGTTTG
CTGACGCAACCCCCACTGGTTGGGGCATTGCCACCACCTGTCAGCTCCTTTCCGGGACTTTCGCTTTCCC
CCTCCCTATTGCCACGGCGGAACTCATCGCCGCCTGCCTTGCCCGCTGCTGGACAGGGGCTCGGCTGTTG
GGCACTGACAATTCCGTGGTGTTGTCGGGGAAATCATCGTCCTTTCCTTGGCTGCTCGCCTGTGTTGCCA
CCTGGATTCTGCGCGGGACGTCCTTCTGCTACGTCCCTTCGGCCCTCAATCCAGCGGACCTTCCTTCCCG
CGGCCTGCTGCCGGCTCTGCGGCCTCTTCCGCGTCTTCGCCTTCGCCCTCAGACGAGTCGGATCTCCCTT
TGGGCCGCCTCCCCGCGTCGACTTTAAGACCAATGACTTACAAGGCAGCTGTAGATCTTAGCCACTTTTT
AAAAGAAAAGGGGGGACTGGAAGGGCTAATTCACTCCCAACGAAGACAAGATCTGCTTTTTGCTTGTACT
GGGTCTCTCTGGTTAGACCAGATCTGAGCCTGGGAGCTCTCTGGCTAACTAGGGAACCCACTGCTTAAGC
CTCAATAAAGCTTGCCTTGAGTGCTTCAAGTAGTGTGTGCCCGTCTGTTGTGTGACTCTGGTAACTAGAG
ATCCCTCAGACCCTTTTAGTCAGTGTGGAAAATCTCTAGCAGTACGTATAGTAGTTCATGTCATCTTATT
ATTCAGTATTTATAACTTGCAAAGAAATGAATATCAGAGAGTGAGAGGAACTTGTTTATTGCAGCTTATA
ATGGTTACAAATAAAGCAATAGCATCACAAATTTCACAAATAAAGCATTTTTTTCACTGCATTCTAGTTG
TGGTTTGTCCAAACTCATCAATGTATCTTATCATGTCTGGCTCTAGCTATCCCGCCCCTAACTCCGCCCA
TCCCGCCCCTAACTCCGCCCAGTTCCGCCCATTCTCCGCCCCATGGCTGACTAATTTTTTTTATTTATGC
AGAGGCCGAGGCCGCCTCGGCCTCTGAGCTATTCCAGAAGTAGTGAGGAGGCTTTTTTGGAGGCCTAGGG
ACGTACCCAATTCGCCCTATAGTGAGTCGTATTACGCGCGCTCACTGGCCGTCGTTTTACAACGTCGTGA
CTGGGAAAACCCTGGCGTTACCCAACTTAATCGCCTTGCAGCACATCCCCCTTTCGCCAGCTGGCGTAAT
AGCGAAGAGGCCCGCACCGATCGCCCTTCCCAACAGTTGCGCAGCCTGAATGGCGAATGGG
[124 nt withheld, positions 6362-6485]
C
[91 nt withheld, positions 6487-6577]
A
[49 nt withheld, positions 6579-6627]
CCTTTGACGTTGGAGTCCACGTTCTTT
[37 nt withheld, positions 6655-6691]
ACCCTATCTCGGTCTATTCTTTTGATTTATAAGGGATTTTGCCGATTTCGGCCTATTGGTTAAAAAATGA
GCTGATTTAACAAAAATTTAACGCGAATTTTAACAAAATATTAACGCTTACAATTTAGGTGGCACTTTTC
GGGGAAATGTGCGCGGAACCCCTATTTGTTTATTTTTCTAAATACATTCAAATATGTATCCGCTCATGAG
ACAATAACCCTGATAAATGCTTCAATAATATTGAAAAAGGAAGAGTATGAGTATTCAACATTTCCGTGTC
GCCCTTATTCCCTTTTTTGCGGCATTTTGCCTTCCTGTTTTTGCTCACCCAGAAACGCTGGTGAAAGTAA
AAGATGCTGAAGATCAGTTGGGTGCACGAGTGGGTTACATCGAACTGGATCTCAACAGCGGTAAGATCCT
TGAGAGTTTTCGCCCCGAAGAACGTTTTCCAATGATGAGCACTTTTAAAGTTCTGCTATGTGGCGCGGTA
TTATCCCGTATTGACGCCGGGCAAGAGCAACTCGGTCGCCGCATACACTATTCTCAGAATGACTTGGTTG
AGTACTCACCAGTCACAGAAAAGCATCTTACGGATGGCATGACAGTAAGAGAATTATGCAGTGCTGCCAT
AACCATGAGTGATAACACTGCGGCCAACTTACTTCTGACAACGATCGGAGGACCGAAGGAGCTAACCGCT
TTTTTGCACAACATGGGGGATCATGTAACTCGCCTTGATCGTTGGGAACCGGAGCTGAATGAAGCCATAC
CAAACGACGAGCGTGACACCACGATGCCTGTAGCAATGGCAACAACGTTGCGCAAACTATTAACTGGCGA
ACTACTTACTCTAGCTTCCCGGCAACAATTAATAGACTGGATGGAGGCGGATAAAGTTGCAGGACCACTT
CTGCGCTCGGCCCTTCCGGCTGGCTGGTTTATTGCTGATAAATCTGGAGCCGGTGAGCGTGGGTCTCGCG
GTATCATTGCAGCACTGGGGCCAGATGGTAAGCCCTCCCGTATCGTAGTTATCTACACGACGGGGAGTCA
GGCAACTATGGATGAACGAAATAGACAGATCGCTGAGATAGGTGCCTCACTGATTAAGCATTGGTAACTG
TCAGACCAAGTTTACTCATATATACTTTAGATTGATTTAAAACTTCATTTTTAATTTAAAAGGATCTAGG
TGAAGATCCTTTTTGATAATCTCATGACCAAAATCCCTTAACGTGAGTTTTCGTTCCACTGAGCGTCAGA
CCCCGTAGAAAAGATCAAAGGATCTTCTTGAGATCCTTTTTTTCTGCGCGTAATCTGCTGCTTGCAAACA
AAAAAACCACCGCTACCAGCGGTGGTTTGTTTGCCGGATCAAGAGCTACCAACTCTTTTTCCGAAGGTAA
CTGGCTTCAGCAGAGCGCAGATACCAAATACTGTTCTTCTAGTGTAGCCGTAGTTAGGCCACCACTTCAA
GAACTCTGTAGCACCGCCTACATACCTCGCTCTGCTAATCCTGTTACCAGTGGCTGCTGCCAGTGGCGAT
AAGTCGTGTCTTACCGGGTTGGACTCAAGACGATAGTTACCGGATAAGGCGCAGCGGTCGGGCTGAACGG
GGGGTTCGTGCACACAGCCCAGCTTGGAGCGAACGACCTACACCGAACTGAGATACCTACAGCGTGAGCT
ATGAGAAAGCGCCACGCTTCCCGAAGGGAGAAAGGCGGACAGGTATCCGGTAAGCGGCAGGGTCGGAACA
GGAGAGCGCACGAGGGAGCTTCCAGGGGGAAACGCCTGGTATCTTTATAGTCCTGTCGGGTTTCGCCACC
TCTGACTTGAGCGTCGATTTTTGTGATGCTCGTCAGGGGGGCGGAGCCTATGGAAAAACGCCAGCAACGC
GGCCTTTTTACGGTTCCTGGCCTTTTGCTGGCCTTTTGCTCACATGTTCTTTCCTGCGTTATCCCCTGAT
TCTGTGGATAACCGTATTACCGCCTTTGAGTGAGCTGATACCGCTCGCCGCAGCCGAACGACCGAGCGCA
GCGAGTCAGTGAGCGAGGAAGCGGAAGAGCGCCCAATACGCAAACCGCCTCTCCCCGCGCGTTGGCCGAT
TCATTAATGCAGCTGGCACGACAGGTTTCCCGACTGGAAAGCGGGCAGTGAGCGCAACGCAATTAATGTG
AGTTAGCTCACTCATTAGGCACCCCAGGCTTTACACTTTATGCTTCCGGCTCGTATGTTGTGTGGAATTG
TGAGCGGATAACAATTTCACACAGGAAACAGCTATGACCATGATTACGCCAAGCGCGCAATTAACCCTCA
CTAAAGGGAACAAAAGCTGGAGCTGCAAGC
Features (pLannotate 1.2.2; 31 found; start..end, strand, type, name):
      5..231     +  promoter       RSV promoter: Rous sarcoma virus enhancer/promoter
    232..412     +  LTR            5' LTR (truncated): truncated 5' long terminal repeat (LTR) from HIV-1
    459..584     +  misc_feature   HIV-1 Ψ: packaging signal of human immunodeficiency virus type 1
    568..931     +  CDS            HIV-1 gag (fragment): gag protein from human immunodeficiency virus 1; gag
   1077..1310    +  misc_feature   RRE: The Rev response element (RRE) of HIV-1 allows for Rev-dependent mRNA export from the nucleus to the cytoplasm.
   1687..1713    +  CDS            Rev (fragment): human immunodeficiency virus 1 (HIV-1) Rev protein; rev; enhances nuclear export of unspliced and incompletely spliced viral mRNAs
   1720..1743    +  promoter       SV40 promoter (fragment): SV40 early promoter
   1744..1815    +  promoter       SV40 promoter (fragment): SV40 enhancer and early promoter
   1839..1974    +  rep_origin     SV40 ori: SV40 origin of replication
   2020..2616    +  CDS            PuroR (fragment): puromycin N-acetyltransferase; pac from Streptomyces; confers resistance to puromycin
   2665..2782    +  misc_feature   cPPT/CTS: central polypurine tract and central termination sequence of HIV-1
   2847..2913    +  CDS            small t antigen (fragment): SV40 (simian virus 40) small t antigen
   2920..4098    +  promoter       EF-1α promoter: strong constitutive promoter for human elongation factor EF-1α
   4115..4774    +  CDS            PDCD2 (fragment): PDCD2_HUMAN - Also known as RP8, ZMYND7. Experimental evidence at protein level: Swiss-Prot protein existence level 1. May be a DNA-binding protein with a regulatory function. May play an important role in cell death and/or in regulation of cell proliferation. From Homo sapiens (Human).
   4793..4846    +  promoter       U6 promoter (fragment): RNA polymerase III promoter for human U6 snRNA
   4888..5476    +  misc_feature   WPRE: woodchuck hepatitis virus posttranscriptional regulatory element
   5527..5546    +  misc_feature   cPPT/CTS (fragment): central polypurine tract and central termination sequence of HIV-1
   5548..5781    +  LTR            3' LTR (ΔU3): self-inactivating 3' long terminal repeat (LTR) from HIV-1
   5859..5980    +  polyA_signal   SV40 poly(A) signal: SV40 polyadenylation signal
   6020..6155    +  rep_origin     SV40 ori: SV40 origin of replication
   6176..6194    -  promoter       T7 promoter: promoter for bacteriophage T7 RNA polymerase
   6202..6357    +  CDS            lacZα (fragment): LacZα fragment of β-galactosidase; lacZ fragment
   6362..6790    +  rep_origin     f1 ori (sequence partly withheld): f1 bacteriophage origin of replication; arrow indicates direction of (+) strand synthesis
   6843..6947    +  promoter       AmpR promoter: bla
   6948..7808    +  CDS            AmpR: β-lactamase; bla; confers resistance to ampicillin, carbenicillin, and related antibiotics
   7979..8567    +  rep_origin     ori: high-copy-number ColE1/pMB1/pBR322/pUC origin of replication
   8750..8842    +  CDS            lacI (fragment): lac repressor; lacI; The lac repressor binds to the lac operator to inhibit transcription in E. coli. This inhibition can be relieved by adding lactose or isopropyl-β-D-thiogalactopyranoside (IPTG).
   8855..8876    +  protein_bind   CAP binding site: CAP binding activates transcription in the presence of cAMP. E. coli catabolite activator protein
   8891..8921    +  promoter       lac promoter: promoter for the E. coli lac operon
   8929..8945    +  protein_bind   lac operator: The lac repressor binds to the lac operator to inhibit transcription in E. coli. This inhibition can be relieved by adding lactose or isopropyl-β-D-thiogalactopyranoside (IPTG). lac repressor encoded by lacI
   8990..9008    +  promoter       T3 promoter: promoter for bacteriophage T3 RNA polymerase
