[The description below was written by a language model from this plasmid's Addgene catalogue record and pLannotate feature annotations shown in this document.]
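Description:
TFORF2511 is a lentiviral mammalian expression plasmid built on the pLX_TRC317 backbone from the Broad Institute Genetic Perturbation Platform, and it belongs to a barcoded collection of transcription factor open reading frames. It is propagated in E. coli through a high-copy ColE1/pUC-type origin with ampicillin resistance (AmpR under its own bla promoter). The backbone also carries an f1 origin and remnants of a lac/lacZα cloning region flanked by T7 and T3 promoters. The depositor warns that the plasmid can recombine, which is common for LTR-containing vectors.

The viral portion follows a third-generation, self-inactivating design. An RSV promoter drives a truncated HIV-1 5' LTR, followed by the Ψ packaging signal with a gag fragment, the RRE for Rev-dependent nuclear export, a cPPT/CTS element, a WPRE to enhance transcript expression, and a ΔU3 3' LTR with a downstream SV40 polyadenylation signal. Two expression units lie between the LTRs. An SV40 early promoter/origin region drives puromycin N-acetyltransferase for selecting transduced cells, and a full-length EF-1α promoter drives the insert, human PDCD2 (also known as RP8 or ZMYND7), a synthesized ORF corresponding to a specific annotated transcript isoform. The annotation matches PDCD2 over only part of the stated insert length. The remainder probably includes the unique 24-bp barcode described in the catalogue, although the feature table does not annotate the barcode. A short U6 promoter fragment detected just downstream of the ORF appears to be a residual backbone sequence rather than a functional unit.

The construct is intended for packaging into lentivirus and constitutive overexpression of PDCD2. In pooled screens, such as directed differentiation studies, the barcode identifies which factor each cell received.
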