Addgene plasmid #144033: TFORF2511
Purpose: Lentiviral vector for overexpressing transcription factor ORFs with unique 24-bp barcodes. Barcodes facilitate identification of transcription factors in pooled screens.
Depositing lab: Feng Zhang. Depositing organization: Broad Institute. Publication: A transcription factor atlas of directed differentiation. Joung J, Ma S, Tay T, Geiger-Schuller KR, Kirchgatterer PC, Verdine VK, Guo B, Arias-Garcia MA, Allen WE, Singh A, Kuksenko O, Abudayyeh OO, Gootenberg JS, Fu Z, Macrae RK, Buenrostro JD, Regev A, Zhang F. Cell. 2023 Jan 5;186(1):209-229.e26. doi: 10.1016/j.cell.2022.11.026. PubMed 36608654.
Backbone
  Vector backbone: pLX_TRC317
  Backbone manufacturer: Broad Institute Genetic Perturbation Platform
  Backbone size w/o insert (bp): 8264
  Vector type: Mammalian Expression, Lentiviral
  Selectable markers: Puromycin
Growth in bacteria
  Bacterial resistance: Ampicillin, 100 μg/mL
  Growth temperature: 37°C
  Growth strain: NEB Stable
  Copy number: High Copy
Gene/Insert
  Gene/Insert name: PDCD2
  Species: H. sapiens (human)
  Insert size (bp): 767
  Entrez Gene: PDCD2 (a.k.a. RP8, ZMYND7, MGC12347)
  Promoter: EF1a
  Cloning method: Unknown
  Sequencing primers: 5′ GGGTGGAGACTGAAGTTAGGCCAG; 3′ CACATAGCGTAAAAGGAGCAACATAG
Terms and licenses: Academic/Nonprofit Terms; Industry Terms: Not Available to Industry
Depositor comments: NM_001199461,ENST00000614056 . The transcription factor ORF portion of this plasmid was synthesized by Genewiz. Please test multiple small colonies in case of plasmid recombination. To make this collection available in a timely manner, a portion of this collection was not fully sequenced by Addgene. If an Addgene verified full plasmid sequence is not available, please contact us prior to placing an order to request the full sequence.
How to cite: TFORF2511 was a gift from Feng Zhang (Addgene plasmid # 144033 ; http://n2t.net/addgene:144033 ; RRID:Addgene_144033)
