>Addgene plasmid #144033 | TFORF2511 | depositor partial sequence | sequence record 284223 | Insert
ACCGCCACCATGGCTGCCGCCGGGGCCAGGCCTGTGGAGCTGGGCTTCGCCGAGTCGGCGCCGGCGTGGC
GACTGCGCAGCGAGCAGTTCCCCAGCAAGGTGGGCGGGCGGCCGGCATGGCTGGGCGCGGCCGGGCTGCC
GGGGCCCCAGGCCCTGGCCTGCGAGCTGTGCGGCCGCCCGCTCTCCTTCCTGCTGCAGGTGTATGCGCCG
CTGCCTGGCCGCCCGGACGCCTTCCACCGCTGCATCTTCCTCTTCTGCTGCCGCGAGCAGCCGTGCTGTG
CCGGCCTGCGAGTTTTTAGGAATCAACTACCCAGGAAAAACGATTTTTACTCATATGAGCCACCTTCTGA
GAATCCTCCCCCAGAAACAGGAGAATCAGTGTGTCTCCAGCTTAAGTCTGGTGCTCATCTCTGCAGGGTT
TGTGGCTGTTTAGGCCCCAAAACGTGCTCCAGATGCCACAAAGCATATTACTGCAGCAAGGAGCATCAGA
CCCTAGACTGGAGATTGGGACATAAGCAGGCTTGTGCACAACCAGATCATCTGGACCATATAATTCCAGA
CCACAACTTCCTTTTTCCAGAATTTGAAATTGTAATAGAAACAGAAGATGAGATTATGCCTGAGGTTGTG
GAAAAGGAAGATTACTCAGAGATTATAGGGAGCATGGGGATATAGTAATGAACTAGTCCGTAACTTGAAA
GTATTTCGATTTCTTGGCTTTATATATCTTGTGGAAAGGACGAACGCAGCTAACGATTCCAAGAGGG
