>Addgene plasmid #144033 | TFORF2511 | depositor partial sequence | sequence record 284224 | Barcode
ACGCAGCTAACGATTCCAAGAGGG
